>Addgene plasmid #123919 | MTK234_051 | addgene full sequence | sequence record 250068 | Addgene NGS Result
GATCTTATTTCATTATGGTGAAAGTTGGAACCTCTTACGTGCCCGATCAATCATGACCAAAATCCCTTAA
CGTGAGTTTTCGTTCCACTGAGCGTCAGACCCCGTAGAAAAGATCAAAGGATCTTCTTGAGATCCTTTTT
TTCTGCGCGTAATCTGCTGCTTGCAAACAAAAAAACCACCGCTACCAGCGGTGGTTTGTTTGCCGGATCA
AGAGCTACCAACTCTTTTTCCGAAGGTAACTGGCTTCAGCAGAGCGCAGATACCAAATACTGTTCTTCTA
GTGTAGCCGTAGTTAGGCCACCACTTCAAGAACTCTGTAGCACCGCCTACATACCTCGCTCTGCTAATCC
TGTTACCAGTGGCTGCTGCCAGTGGCGATAAGTCGTGTCTTACCGGGTTGGACTCAAGACGATAGTTACC
GGATAAGGCGCAGCGGTCGGGCTGAACGGGGGGTTCGTGCACACAGCCCAGCTTGGAGCGAACGACCTAC
ACCGAACTGAGATACCTACAGCGTGAGCTATGAGAAAGCGCCACGCTTCCCGAAGGGAGAAAGGCGGACA
GGTATCCGGTAAGCGGCAGGGTCGGAACAGGAGAGCGCACGAGGGAGCTTCCAGGGGGAAACGCCTGGTA
TCTTTATAGTCCTGTCGGGTTTCGCCACCTCTGACTTGAGCGTCGATTTTTGTGATGCTCGTCAGGGGGG
CGGAGCCTATGGAAAAACGCCAGCAACGCGGCCTTTTTACGGTTCCTGGCCTTTTGCTGGCCTTTTGCTC
ACATGTTCTTTCCTGCGTTATCCCCTGATTCTGTGGATAACCGTAGTCGGTCTCAAACGGATCCGACGCG
CCATCTCTAGGCCCGCGCCGGCCCCCTCGCACGGACTTGTGGGAGAAGCTCGGCTACTCCCCTGCCCCGG
TTAATTTGCATATAATATTTCCTAGTAACTATAGAGGCTTAATGTGCGATAAAAGACAGATAATCTGTTC
TTTTTAATACTAGCTACATTTTACATGATAGGCTTGGATTTCTATAACTTCGTATAGCATACATTATACG
AAGTTATAAACAGCACAAAAGGAAACTCACCCTAACTGTAAAGTAATTGTGTGTTTTGAGACTATAAGTA
TCCCTTGGAGAACCACCTTGTTGGAACGTCGGAGCACTGTCCTGTTATAGTACTCTGGAAACAGAATCTA
CTATAACAAGGCAAAATGCCGTGTTTATCTCGTCAACTTGTTGGCGAGATTTTTTTGCTGTGAGACCAGA
CCAATAAAAAACGCCCGGCGGCAACCGAGCGTTCTGAACAAATCCAGATGGAGTTCTGAGGTCATTACTG
GATCTATCAACAGGAGTCCAAGCGAGCTCGATATCAAATTACGCCCCGCCCTGCCACTCATCGCAGTACT
GTTGTAATTCATTAAGCATTCTGCCGACATGGAAGCCATCACAAACGGCATGATGAACCTGAATCGCCAG
CGGCATCAGCACCTTGTCGCCTTGCGTATAATATTTGCCCATGGTGAAAACGGGGGCGAAGAAGTTGTCC
ATATTGGCCACGTTTAAATCAAAACTGGTGAAACTCACCCAGGGATTGGCTGAAACGAAAAACATATTCT
CAATAAACCCTTTAGGGAAATAGGCCAGGTTTTCACCGTAACACGCCACATCTTGCGAATATATGTGTAG
AAACTGCCGGAAATCGTCGTGGTATTCACTCCAGAGCGATGAAAACGTTTCAGTTTGCTCATGGAAAACG
GTGTAACAAGGGTGAACACTATCCCATATCACCAGCTCACCGTCTTTCATTGCCATACGAAATTCCGGAT
GAGCATTCATCAGGCGGGCAAGAATGTGAATAAAGGCCGGATAAAACTTGTGCTTATTTTTCTTTACGGT
CTTTAAAAAGGCCGTAATATCCAGCTGAACGGTCTGGTTATAGGTACATTGAGCAACTGACTGAAATGCC
TCAAAATGTTCTTTACGATGCCATTGGGATATATCAACGGTGGTATATCCAGTGATTTTTTTCTCCATTT
TAGCTTCCTTAGCTCCTGAAAATCTCGATAACTCAAAAAATACGCCCGGTAGT
Features (pLannotate 1.2.2; 6 found; start..end, strand, type, name):
    127..715     +  rep_origin     ori: high-copy-number ColE1/pMB1/pBR322/pUC origin of replication
   1024..1057    +  protein_bind   loxP: Cre-mediated recombination occurs in the 8-bp core sequence (GCATACAT). Cre recombinase
   1168..1239    +  misc_RNA       Sa gRNA scaffold (fragment): guide RNA scaffold for the Staphylococcus aureus CRISPR/Cas9 system
   1264..1298    -  terminator     lambda t0 terminator: minimal transcription terminator from phage lambda (Scholtissek and Grosse, 1987)
   1372..2028    -  CDS            cat: CAT_ECOLX - Experimental evidence at protein level: Swiss-Prot protein existence level 1. This enzyme is an effector of chloramphenicol resistance in bacteria. From Escherichia coli. This protein is used as a marker in many commonly used cloning vectors, such as pACYC184.
   2029..43      -  promoter       cat promoter (across the origin): promoter of the E. coli cat gene encoding chloramphenicol acetyltransferase
