[The description below was written by a language model from this plasmid's Addgene catalogue record and pLannotate feature annotations shown in this document.]
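Description:
MTK234_051 is a small part plasmid (about 2.1 kb) from the Mammalian Toolkit (MTK), a modular hierarchical cloning system for assembling genetic circuits for mammalian cells. It is built on the MTK0_027 part-entry backbone and is catalogued as a mammalian expression vector, although in practice it serves as a storage and donor plasmid for one toolkit part rather than as a finished expression construct. It is propagated in E. coli from a high-copy ColE1/pUC-type origin and selected with chloramphenicol through a cat gene driven by its own promoter, with a lambda t0 terminator lying downstream of the resistance cassette.

The payload is a "type 234" part. In the MTK scheme, this means a single unit spanning the promoter, coding sequence and terminator positions, a format used for self-contained elements such as guide RNA cassettes or GFP dropouts. Here the part is a guide RNA expression cassette for Staphylococcus aureus Cas9, described as using a UAS-based promoter with a miniCMV core. That design suggests guide production depends on a transcription factor that binds the UAS, rather than on a constitutive promoter. The automated annotation detects the Sa gRNA scaffold (as a fragment match) and a loxP site a short distance upstream of it, but it does not annotate the UAS or miniCMV elements. The record does not explain the role of the loxP site, name a spacer or target sequence, or identify the cloning sites flanking the part. The intended use is assembly with other MTK parts into transcription units and multi-gene vectors for saCas9-based regulation or editing circuits in mammalian cells.
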