Addgene plasmid #123919: MTK234_051
Purpose: Encodes the saCas9 UAS (miniCMV core) gRNA expression cassette as a type 234 part to be used in the MTK system
Depositing lab: Hana El-Samad. Depositing organization: University of California, San Francisco (UCSF). Publication: A Toolkit for Rapid Modular Construction of Biological Circuits in Mammalian Cells. Fonseca JP, Bonny AR, Kumar GR, Ng AH, Town J, Wu QC, Aslankoohi E, Chen SY, Dods G, Harrigan P, Osimiri LC, Kistler AL, El-Samad H. ACS Synth Biol. 2019 Nov 15;8(11):2593-2606. doi: 10.1021/acssynbio.9b00322. Epub 2019 Nov 5. PubMed 31686495.
Backbone
  Vector backbone: MTK0_027
  Vector type: Mammalian Expression
Growth in bacteria
  Bacterial resistance: Chloramphenicol, 25 μg/mL
  Growth temperature: 37°C
  Growth strain: DH5alpha
  Copy number: Unknown
Gene/Insert
  Gene/Insert name: pUAS sgRNA (Sa)
  Cloning method: Restriction Enzyme; 5′ cloning site unknown (unknown if destroyed); 3′ cloning site unknown (unknown if destroyed)
Terms and licenses: Academic/Nonprofit Terms; Industry Terms: Not Available to Industry
Depositor comments: Type 234 parts are coupled promoter-coding sequence-terminator such as guide RNA cassettes, GFP dropouts in the MTK Please visit https://www.biorxiv.org/content/10.1101/506188v2 for BioRxiv preprint
How to cite: MTK234_051 was a gift from Hana El-Samad (Addgene plasmid # 123919 ; http://n2t.net/addgene:123919 ; RRID:Addgene_123919)
